>Addgene plasmid #202910 | Salsa-BC69-P1F9 | addgene full sequence | sequence record 413452 | Addgene NGS Result
AGCGCCCAATACGCAAACCGCCTCTCCCCGCGCGTTGGCCGATTCATTAATGCAGTCGAGGGATCTCCAT
AAGAGAAGAGGGACAGCTATGACTGGGAGTAGTCAGGAGAGGAGGAAAAATCTGGCTAGTAAAACATGTA
AGGAAAATTTTAGGGATGTTAAAGAAAAAAATAACACAAAACAAAATATAAAAAAAATCTAACCTCAAGT
CAAGGCTTTTCTATGGAATAAGGAATGGACAGCAGGGGGCTGTTTCATATACTGATGACCTCTTTATAGC
CAACCTTTGTTCATGGCAGCCAGCATATGGGCATATGTTGCCAAACTCTAAACCAAATACTCATTCTGAT
GTTTTAAATGATTTGCCCTCCCATATGTCCTTCCGAGTGAGAGACACAAAAAATTCCAACACACTATTGC
AATGAAAATAAATTTCCTTTATTAGCCAGAAGTCAGATGCTCAAGGGGCTTCATGATGTCCCCATAATTT
TTGGCAGAGGGAAAAAGATCGATCTCAGTGGTATTTGTGAGCCAGGGCATTGGCCACACCAGCCACCACC
TTCTGATAGGCAGCCTGCACCTGAGGAGTGAATTCTTTGCCAAAATGATGAGACAGCACAACAACCAGCA
CGTTGCCCAGGAGCTGTAGGAAAGAGAAGAAGGCATGAACATGGTTAGCAGAGGGGCCCGGTTTGGACTC
AGAGTATTTTATCCTCATCTCAAACAGTGTATATCATTGTAACCATAAAGAGAAAGGCAGGATGATGACC
AGGGTGTAGTTGTTTCTACCAATAAGAATATTTCCACGCCAGCCAGAATTTATATGCAGAAATATTCTAC
CTTATCATTTAATTATAACAATTGTTCTCTAAAACTGTGCTGAAGTACAATATAATATACCCTGATTGCC
TTGAAAAAAAAGTGATTAGAGAAAGTACTTACAATCTGACAAATAAACAAAAGTGAATTTAAAAATTCGT
TACAAATGCAAGCTAAAGTTTAACGAAAAAGTTACAGAAAATGAAAAGAAAATAAGAGGAGACAATGGTT
GTCAACAGAGTAGAAAGTGAAAGAAACAAAATTATCATGAGGGTCCATGGTGATACAAGGGACATCTTCC
CATTCTAAACAACACCCTGAAAACTTTGCCCCCTCCATATAACATGAATTTTACAATAGCGAAAAAGAAA
GAACAATCAAGGGTCCCCAAACTCACCCTGAAGTTCTCAGCTCTAGAGATATCGTCGAGGCCGCGCTAGC
GTTTAAACTGTCGACCTTAATTAAGAGATCTGCTCGAGGCGCGTCAGCTGACTAGAGGATCCCCGGGTAC
CGAGCTCGAATTCGGGGCCGCGGAGGCTGGATCGGTCCCGGTGTCTTCTATGGAGGTCAAAACAGCGTGG
ATGGCGTCTCCAGGCGATCTGACGGTTCACTAAACGAGCTCTGCTTATATAGGCCTCCCACCGTACACGC
CTACCTCGACCCGGGTACCGAGCTCGACTTTCACTTTTCTCTATCACTGATAGGGAGTGGTAAACTCGAC
TTTCACTTTTCTCTATCACTGATAGGGAGTGGTAAACTCGACTTTCACTTTTCTCTATCACTGATAGGGA
GTGGTAAACTCGACTTTCACTTTTCTCTATCACTGATAGGGAGTGGTAAACTCGACTTTCACTTTTCTCT
ATCACTGATAGGGAGTGGTAAACTCGACCTATATAAGCAGAGCTCGTTTAGTGAACCGTCAGATCGCCTG
GAGACGCCATCCACGCTGTTTTGACCTCCATAGAAGACACCGGGACCGATCCAGCCTCCGCGGCCCCGAA
TTCCTGCAGCGGCCGCTCTAGAACTAGTGGATCCCCGCGGATGGTGAGCAAGGGCGAGGAGCTGTTCACC
GGGGTGGTGCCCATCCTGGTCGAGCTGGACGGCGACGTAAACGGCCACAAGTTCAGCGTGTCCGGCGAGG
GCGAGGGCGATGCCACCTACGGCAAGCTGACCCTGAAGTTCATCTGCACCACCGGCAAGCTGCCCGTGCC
CTGGCCCACCCTCGTGACCACCCTGACCTACGGCGTGCAGTGCTTCAGCCGCTACCCCGACCACATGAAG
CAGCACGACTTCTTCAAGTCCGCCATGCCCGAAGGCTACGTCCAGGAGCGCACCATCTTCTTCAAGGACG
ACGGCAACTACAAGACCCGCGCCGAGGTGAAGTTCGAGGGCGACACCCTGGTGAACCGCATCGAGCTGAA
GGGCATCGACTTCAAGGAGGACGGCAACATCCTGGGGCACAAGCTGGAGTACAACTACAACAGCCACAAC
GTCTATATCATGGCCGACAAGCAGAAGAACGGCATCAAGGTGAACTTCAAGATCCGCCACAACATCGAGG
ACGGCAGCGTGCAGCTCGCCGACCACTACCAGCAGAACACCCCCATCGGCGACGGCCCCGTGCTGCTGCC
CGACAACCACTACCTGAGCACCCAGTCCGCCCTGAGCAAAGACCCCAACGAGAAGCGCGATCACATGGTC
CTGCTGGAGTTCGTGACCGCCGCCGGGATCACTCTCGGCATGGACGAGCTGTACAAGTAATGATCGAGGG
GAATTCGATATCAAGCTTGTCGACCTAGTTCTAGAGGATCCAGACATGATAAGATACATTGATGAGTTTG
GACAAACCACAACTAGAATGCAGTGAAAAAAATGCTTTATTTGTGAAATTTGTGATGCTATTGCTTTATT
TGTAACCATTATAAGCTGCAATAAACAAGTTAACAACAACAATTGCATTCATTTTATGTTTCAGGTTCAG
GGGGAGGTGTGGGAGGTTTTTTAAAGCAAGTAAAACCTCTACAAATGTGGTATGGCTGATTATGATCCTG
CAAGCCTCGTCGTCCTGGCCGGACCACGCTATCTGTGCAAGGTCCCCGGCCCCGGACGCGCGCTCCATGA
GCAGAGCGCCCGCCGCCGAGGCGAAGACTCGGGCGGCGCCCTGCCCGTCCCACCAGGTCAACAGGCGGTA
ACCGGCCTCTTCATCGGGAATGCGCGCGACCTTCAGCATCGCCGGCATGTCCCCCTGGCGGACGGGAAGT
ATCCAGCTCGACCAAGCTGGCCGCGTCGAGTGAAGACGAAAGGGCCTCGTGATACGCCTATTTTTATAGG
TTAATGTCATGATAATAATGGTTTCTTAGACGTCAGGTGGCACTTTTCGGGGAAATGTGCGCGGAACCCC
TATTTGTTTATTTTTCTAAATACATTCAAATATGTATCCGCTCATGAGACAATAACCCTGATAAATGCTT
CAATAATATTGAAAAAGGAAGAGTATGAGTATTCAACATTTCCGTGTCGCCCTTATTCCCTTTTTTGCGG
CATTTTGCCTTCCTGTTTTTGCTCACCCAGAAACGCTGGTGAAAGTAAAAGATGCTGAAGATCAGTTGGG
TGCACGAGTGGGTTACATCGAACTGGATCTCAACAGCGGTAAGATCCTTGAGAGTTTTCGCCCCGAAGAA
CGTTTTCCAATGATGAGCACTTTTAAAGTTCTGCTATGTGGCGCGGTATTATCCCGTGTTGACGCCGGGC
AAGAGCAACTCGGTCGCCGCATACACTATTCTCAGAATGACTTGGTTGAGTACTCACCAGTCACAGAAAA
GCATCTTACGGATGGCATGACAGTAAGAGAATTATGCAGTGCTGCCATAACCATGAGTGATAACACTGCG
GCCAACTTACTTCTGACAACGATCGGAGGACCGAAGGAGCTAACCGCTTTTTTGCACAACATGGGGGATC
ATGTAACTCGCCTTGATCGTTGGGAACCGGAGCTGAATGAAGCCATACCAAACGACGAGCGTGACACCAC
GATGCCTGTAGCAATGGCAACAACGTTGCGCAAACTATTAACTGGCGAACTACTTACTCTAGCTTCCCGG
CAACAATTAATAGACTGGATGGAGGCGGATAAAGTTGCAGGACCACTTCTGCGCTCGGCCCTTCCGGCTG
GCTGGTTTATTGCTGATAAATCTGGAGCCGGTGAGCGTGGGTCTCGCGGTATCATTGCAGCACTGGGGCC
AGATGGTAAGCCCTCCCGTATCGTAGTTATCTACACGACGGGGAGTCAGGCAACTATGGATGAACGAAAT
AGACAGATCGCTGAGATAGGTGCCTCACTGATTAAGCATTGGTAACTGTCAGACCAAGTTTACTCATATA
TACTTTAGATTGATTTAAAACTTCATTTTTAATTTAAAAGGATCTAGGTGAAGATCCTTTTTGATAATCT
CATGACCAAAATCCCTTAACGTGAGTTTTCGTTCCACTGAGCGTCAGACCCCGTAGAAAAGATCAAAGGA
TCTTCTTGAGATCCTTTTTTTCTGCGCGTAATCTGCTGCTTGCAAACAAAAAAACCACCGCTACCAGCGG
TGGTTTGTTTGCCGGATCAAGAGCTACCAACTCTTTTTCCGAAGGTAACTGGCTTCAGCAGAGCGCAGAT
ACCAAATACTGTTCTTCTAGTGTAGCCGTAGTTAGGCCACCACTTCAAGAACTCTGTAGCACCGCCTACA
TACCTCGCTCTGCTAATCCTGTTACCAGTGGCTGCTGCCAGTGGCGATAAGTCGTGTCTTACCGGGTTGG
ACTCAAGACGATAGTTACCGGATAAGGCGCAGCGGTCGGGCTGAACGGGGGGTTCGTGCACACAGCCCAG
CTTGGAGCGAACGACCTACACCGAACTGAGATACCTACAGCGTGAGCTATGAGAAAGCGCCACGCTTCCC
GAAGGGAGAAAGGCGGACAGGTATCCGGTAAGCGGCAGGGTCGGAACAGGAGAGCGCACGAGGGAGCTTC
CAGGGGGAAACGCCTGGTATCTTTATAGTCCTGTCGGGTTTCGCCACCTCTGACTTGAGCGTCGATTTTT
GTGATGCTCGTCAGGGGGGCGGAGCCTATGGAAAAACGCCAGCAACGCGGCCTTTTTACGGTTCCTGGCC
TTTTGCTGGCCTTTTGCTCACATGTTCTTTCCTGCGTTATCCCCTGATTCTGTGGATAACCGTATTACCG
CCTTTGAGTGAGCTGATACCGCTCGCCGCAGCCGAACGACCGAGCGCAGCGAGTCAGTGAGCGAGGAAGC
GGAAG
Features (pLannotate 1.2.2; 17 found; start..end, strand, type, name):
      2..55      +  CDS            lacI (fragment): lac repressor; lacI; The lac repressor binds to the lac operator to inhibit transcription in E. coli. This inhibition can be relieved by adding lactose or isopropyl-β-D-thiogalactopyranoside (IPTG).
    388..443     -  polyA_signal   β-globin poly(A) signal: rabbit β-globin polyadenylation signal (Gil and Proudfoot, 1987)
    518..640     -  CDS            HBB: HBB_COLGU - Experimental evidence at transcript level: Swiss-Prot protein existence level 2. Involved in oxygen transport from the lung to the various peripheral tissues. From Colobus guereza (Mantled guereza) (Eastern black-and-white colobus monkey).
    644..1216    -  intron         β-globin intron: intron from rabbit β-globin gene
   1312..1343    -  misc_feature   MCS (fragment): pUC18/19 multiple cloning site
   1437..1475    -  promoter       minimal CMV promoter: human cytomegalovirus (CMV) immediate early promoter
   1493..1708    -  protein_bind   tetracycline response element (fragment): contains seven copies of the tetracycline operator tetO tetracycline repressor TetR
   1708..1753    +  promoter       TRE3GV promoter (fragment): 3rd-generation Tet-responsive promoter that can be activated by binding of Tet-On® 3G, optimized for retroviral and lentiviral vectors
   1829..1856    +  misc_feature   MCS (fragment): pBluescript multiple cloning site
   1861..2580    +  CDS            EGFP: the original enhanced GFP (Yang et al., 1996) mammalian codon-optimized
   2590..2613    +  misc_feature   MCS (fragment): pBluescript multiple cloning site
   2627..2761    -  polyA_signal   SV40 poly(A) signal: SV40 polyadenylation signal
   2784..2867    -  CDS            large T antigen (fragment): large T antigen from SV40 (simian virus 40)
   2861..3091    -  CDS            str (fragment): STR_KLEPN - Protein inferred from homology: Swiss-Prot protein existence level 3. The aminoglycoside phosphotransferases achieve inactivation of their antibiotic substrates by phosphorylation. From Klebsiella pneumoniae.
   3210..3314    +  promoter       AmpR promoter: bla
   3315..4175    +  CDS            AmpR: β-lactamase; bla; confers resistance to ampicillin, carbenicillin, and related antibiotics
   4346..4934    +  rep_origin     ori: high-copy-number ColE1/pMB1/pBR322/pUC origin of replication
