[The description below was written by a language model from this plasmid's Addgene catalogue record and pLannotate feature annotations shown in this document.]
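Description:
Salsa-BC69-P1F9 is a 5.1 kb mammalian expression plasmid built on the pCER206 backbone. It is one member of a set of barcoded reporter plasmids for PRESTO-Salsa, a highly multiplexed GPCR bioactivity screening platform. It is propagated in E. coli as a high-copy plasmid through a ColE1/pUC-type origin and selected with ampicillin via the bla gene and its native promoter. The record lists no mammalian selection marker, which is consistent with transient use.

The payload is a synthetic insert of about 730 bp, described as EGFP/BC69, that places a mammalian codon-optimised EGFP coding sequence under a tetracycline response element. The barcode itself is not annotated. Given the BsrGI and HindIII cloning sites, it most likely lies in the short stretch between the end of EGFP and the downstream SV40 polyadenylation signal, where it would be transcribed as part of the reporter mRNA. The feature table shows the tetO array flanked by promoter elements facing both ways. A TRE3G-type fragment points toward EGFP, and a minimal CMV promoter points in the opposite direction toward an MCS fragment, a rabbit β-globin intron, a β-globin exon fragment and a β-globin poly(A) signal. This resembles a bidirectional Tet-responsive layout, though no coding sequence is annotated on the second arm.

In use, a tetracycline-controlled transactivator released or supplied on receptor activation would be expected to drive transcription from the TRE. The result would be EGFP fluorescence and a barcoded transcript whose abundance can be read by sequencing, so that many receptor-specific reporters can be pooled. The record does not state which receptor BC69 is paired with. The small lacI, SV40 large T antigen and str fragments appear to be backbone remnants with no function.
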