Addgene plasmid #202910: Salsa-BC69-P1F9
Purpose: Expression of barcoded reporter plasmid for PRESTO-Salsa; EGFP/BC69
Depositing lab: Noah Palm. Depositing organization: Yale University. Publication: Highly multiplexed bioactivity screening reveals human and microbiota metabolome-GPCRome interactions. Chen H, Rosen CE, Gonzalez-Hernandez JA, Song D, Potempa J, Ring AM, Palm NW. Cell. 2023 Jul 6;186(14):3095-3110.e19. doi: 10.1016/j.cell.2023.05.024. Epub 2023 Jun 14. PubMed 37321219.
Backbone
  Vector backbone: pCER206
  Vector type: Mammalian Expression
Growth in bacteria
  Bacterial resistance: Ampicillin, 100 μg/mL
  Growth temperature: 37°C
  Growth strain: DH5alpha
  Copy number: High Copy
Gene/Insert
  Gene/Insert name: EGFP/BC69
  Species: Synthetic
  Insert size (bp): 730
  Promoter: Tet Response Element (TRE)
  Cloning method: Restriction Enzyme; 5′ cloning site BsrGI (not destroyed); 3′ cloning site HindIII (not destroyed)
  Sequencing primers: 5′ Custom primer (GAAGCGCGATCACATGG)
Terms and licenses: Academic/Nonprofit Terms; Industry Terms: Not Available to Industry
How to cite: Salsa-BC69-P1F9 was a gift from Noah Palm (Addgene plasmid # 202910 ; http://n2t.net/addgene:202910 ; RRID:Addgene_202910)
