>Addgene plasmid #202910 | Salsa-BC69-P1F9 | depositor partial sequence | sequence record 393783 | BC69
TGATCGAGGG
